Addgene plasmid #84371: pIRES-hSphK2-EGFP
Purpose: Expression of exogenous human SphK2 in mammalian cells
Depositing lab: Anthony Don & Hugh Rosen. Depositing organization: Scripps California (The Scripps Research Institute). Publication: Essential requirement for sphingosine kinase 2 in a sphingolipid apoptosis pathway activated by FTY720 analogues. Don AS, Martinez-Lamenca C, Webb WR, Proia RL, Roberts E, Rosen H. J Biol Chem. 2007 May 25;282(21):15833-42. Epub 2007 Mar 30. 10.1074/jbc.M609124200 PubMed 17400555.
Backbone
  Vector backbone: pIRES2-EGFP
  Backbone manufacturer: Clontech
  Backbone size w/o insert (bp): 5300
  Total vector size (bp): 7300
  Vector type: Mammalian Expression
  Selectable markers: Neomycin (select with G418)
Growth in bacteria
  Bacterial resistance: Kanamycin, 50 μg/mL
  Growth temperature: 37°C
  Growth strain: DH5alpha
  Copy number: High Copy
Gene/Insert
  Gene/Insert name: SPHK2
  Species: H. sapiens (human)
  Insert size (bp): 2000
  Entrez Gene: SPHK2 (a.k.a. SK 2, SK-2, SPK 2, SPK-2)
  Promoter: CMV
  Cloning method: Restriction Enzyme; 5′ cloning site EcoRI (not destroyed); 3′ cloning site EcoRI (not destroyed)
  Sequencing primers: 5′ CMV-F; 3′ pCDH-rev
Terms and licenses: Academic/Nonprofit Terms; Industry Terms: Not Available to Industry
How to cite: pIRES-hSphK2-EGFP was a gift from Anthony Don & Hugh Rosen (Addgene plasmid # 84371 ; http://n2t.net/addgene:84371 ; RRID:Addgene_84371)
