[The description below was written by a language model from this plasmid's Addgene catalogue record.]
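Description:
pIRES-hSphK2-EGFP is a mammalian expression plasmid built on the commercial pIRES2-EGFP backbone, carrying the human sphingosine kinase 2 (SPHK2) coding sequence. The insert of about 2 kb brings the roughly 5.3 kb backbone to a total of about 7.3 kb. It was introduced by restriction cloning, with EcoRI sites retained at both ends. Because the same enzyme flanks both sides, the cloning was not directional, so orientation had to be confirmed for the clone. The plasmid is maintained at high copy in E. coli under kanamycin selection. In mammalian cells, the neomycin resistance marker allows G418 selection of stable transfectants. No feature table accompanies the record, so the origins of replication and polyadenylation signals are not itemised here.

Expression is driven by the CMV promoter, a strong constitutive promoter in most mammalian cell lines. As the backbone name indicates, the design is bicistronic. SPHK2 sits upstream of an internal ribosome entry site (IRES) followed by EGFP, so a single transcript yields both proteins as separate polypeptides. SphK2 is therefore produced without a fluorescent fusion, and the record lists no epitope tag. Green fluorescence marks the cells that carry and express the transcript, which allows transfected cells to be identified or sorted.

The stated purpose is expression of exogenous human SphK2 in mammalian cells. The associated work concerned the requirement for this kinase in a sphingolipid apoptosis pathway activated by FTY720 analogues, so the plasmid suits overexpression or reconstitution experiments on SphK2 function.
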