>Addgene plasmid #84371 | pIRES-hSphK2-EGFP | depositor partial sequence | sequence record 160946 | Sphingosine Kinase 2 amplification including 5' and 3' primers
TCCCGTTGAGAATTCAGAGCAGAGGACCAGCAGATGAATGGACACCTTGAAGCAGAGGAGCAGCAGGACC
AGAGGCCAGACCAGGAGCTGACCGGGAGCTGGGGCCACGGGCCTAGGAGCACCCTGGTCAGGGCTAAGGC
CATGGCCCCGCCCCCACCGCCACTGGCTGCCAGCACCCCGCTCCTCCATGGCGAGTTTGGCTCCTACCCA
GCCCGAGGCCCACGCTTTGCCCTCACCCTTACATCGCAGGCCCTGCACATACAGCGGCTGCGCCCCAAAC
CTGAAGCCAGGCCCCGGGGTGGCCTGGTCCCGTTGGCCGAGGTCTCAGGCTGCTGCACCCTGCGAAGCCG
CAGCCCCTCAGACTCAGCGGCCTACTTCTGCATCTACACCTACCCTCGGGGCCGGCGCGGGGCCCGGCGC
AGAGCCACTCGCACCTTCCGGGCAGATGGGGCCGCCACCTACGAAGAGAACCGTGCCGAGGCCCAGCGCT
GGGCCACTGCCCTCACCTGTCTGCTCCGAGGACTGCCACTGCCCGGGGATGGGGAGATCACCCCTGACCT
GCTACCTCGGCCGCCCCGGTTGCTTCTATTGGTCAATCCCTTTGGGGGTCGGGGCCTGGCCTGGCAGTGG
TGTAAGAACCACGTGCTTCCCATGATCTCTGAAGCTGGGCTGTCCTTCAACCTCATCCAGACAGAACGAC
AGAACCACGCCCGGGAGCTGGTCCAGGGGCTGAGCCTGAGTGAGTGGGATGGCATCGTCACGGTCTCGGG
AGACGGGCTGCTCCATGAGGTGCTGAACGGGCTCCTAGATCGCCCTGACTGGGAGGAAGCTGTGAAGATG
CCTGTGGGCATCCTCCCCTGCGGCTCGGGCAACGCGCTGGCCGGAGCAGTGAACCAGCACGGGGGATTTG
AGCCAGCCCTGGGCCTCGACCTGTTGCTCAACTGCTCACTGTTGCTGTGCCGGGGTGGTGGCCACCCACT
GGACCTGCTCTCCGTGACGCTGGCCTCGGGCTCCCGCTGTTTCTCCTTCCTGTCTGTGGCCTGGGGCTTC
GTGTCAGATGTGGATATCCAGAGCGAGCGCTTCAGGGCCTTGGGCAGTGCCCGCTTCACACTGGGCACGG
TGCTGGGCCTCGCCACACTGCACACCTACCGCGGACGCCTCTCCTACCTCCCCGCCACTGTGGAACCTGC
CTCGCCCACCCCTGCCCATAGCCTGCCTCGTGCCAAGTCGGAGCTGACCCTAACCCCAGACCCAGCCCCG
CCCATGGCCCACTCACCCCTGCATCGTTCTGTGTCTGACCTGCCTCTTCCCCTGCCCCAGCCTGCCCTGG
CCTCTCCTGGCTCGCCAGAACCCCTGCCCATCCTGTCCCTCAACGGTGGGGGCCCAGAGCTGGCTGGGGA
CTGGGGTGGGGCTGGGGATGCTCCGCTGTCCCCGGACCCACTGCTGTCTTCACCTCCTGGCTCTCCCAAG
GCAGCTCTACACTCACCCGTCTCCGAAGGGGCCCCCGTAATTCCCCCATCCTCTGGGCTCCCACTTCCCA
CCCCTGATGCCCGGGTAGGGGCCTCCACCTGCGGCCCGCCCGACCACCTGCTGCCTCCGCTGGGCACCCC
GCTGCCCCCAGACTGGGTGACGCTGGAGGGGGACTTTGTGCTCATGTTGGCCATCTCGCCCAGCCACCTA
GGCGCTGACCTGGTGGCAGCTCCGCATGCGCGCTTCGACGACGGCCTGGTGCACCTGTGCTGGGTGCGTA
GCGGCATCTCGCGGGCTGCGCTGCTGCGCCTTTTCTTGGCCATGGAGCGTGGTAGCCACTTCAGCCTGGG
CTGTCCGCAGCTGGGCTACGCCGCGGCCCGTGCCTTCCGCCTAGAGCCGCTCACACCACGCGGCGTGCTC
ACAGTGGACGGGGAGCAGGTGGAGTATGGGCCGCTACAGGCACAGATGCACCCTGGCATCGGTACACTGC
TCACTGGGCCTCCTGGCTGCCCGGGGCGGGAGCCCTGAAACTAAACAAGCTTGGTACCCGCCG
