>Addgene plasmid #84371 | pIRES-hSphK2-EGFP | addgene partial sequence | sequence record 164264 | CMV-F 5'-CGCAAATGGGCGGTAGGCGTG-3'
AGCAGAGCTGGTTTAGTGAACCGTCAGATCCGCTAGCGCTACCGGACTCAGATCTCGAGCTCAAGCTTCG
AATTCAGAGCAGAGGACCAGCAGATGAATGGACACCTTGAAGCAGAGGAGCAGCAGGACCAGAGGCCAGA
CCAGGAGCTGACCGGGAGCTGGGGCCACGGGCCTAGGAGCACCCTGGTCAGGGCTAAGGCCATGGCCCCG
CCCCCACCGCCACTGGCTGCCAGCACCCCGCTCCTCCATGGCGAGTTTGGCTCCTACCCAGCCCGAGGCC
CACGCTTTGCCCTCACCCTTACATCGCAGGCCCTGCACATACAGCGGCTGCGCCCCAAACCTGAAGCCAG
GCCCCGGGGTGGCCTGGTCCCGTTGGCCGAGGTCTCAGGCTGCTGCACCCTGCGAAGCCGCAGCCCCTCA
GACTCAGCGGCCTACTTCTGCATCTACACCTACCCTCGGGGCCGGCGCGGGGCCCGGCGCAGAGCCACTC
GCACCTTCCGGGCAGATGGGGCCGCCACCTACGAAGAGAACCGTGCCGAGGCCCAGCGCTGGGCCACTGC
CCTCACCTGTCTGCTCCGAGGACTGCCACTGCCCGGGGATGGGGAGATCACCCCTGACCTGCTACCTCGG
CCGCCCCGGTTGCTTCTATTGGTCAATCCCTTTGGGGGTCGGGGCCTGGCCTGGCAGTGGTGTAAGAACC
ACGTGCTTCCCATGATCTCTGAAGCTGGGCTGTCCTTCAACCTCATCCAGACAGAACGACAGAACCACGC
CCGGGAGCTGGTCCAGGGGCTGAGCCTGAGTGAGTGGGATGGCATCGTCACGGTCTCGGGAGACGGGCTG
CTCCATGAGGTGCTGAACGGGCTCCTAGATCGCCCTGACTGGGAGGAAGCTGTGAAGATGCCTGTGGGCA
TCCTCCCCTGCGGCTCGGGCAACGCGCTGGCCGGAGCAGTGAACCAGCACGGGGGA
