>Addgene plasmid #84371 | pIRES-hSphK2-EGFP | addgene partial sequence | sequence record 164265 | pCDH-rev 5'-GCATTCCTTTGGCGAGAG-3'
GCTCGTCAAGAAGACAGGGCCAGGTTTCCGGGCCCTCACATTGCCAAAAGACGGCAATATGGTGGAAAAT
AACATATAGACAAACGCACACCGGCCTTATTCCAAGCGGCTTCGGCCAGTAACGTTAGGGGGGGGGGAGG
GAGAGGGGCGGATCCCGGGCCCGCGGTACCGTCGACTGCAGAATTCGGCTTGGGGATCCAGCTTGTTTAG
TTTCAGGGCTCCCGCCCCGGGCAGCCAGGAGGCCCAGTGAGCAGTGTACCGATGCCAGGGTGCATCTGTG
CCTGTAGCGGCCCATACTCCACCTGCTCCCCGTCCACTGTGAGCACGCCGCGTGGTGTGAGCGGCTCTAG
GCGGAAGGCACGGGCCGCGGCGTAGCCCAGCTGCGGACAGCCCAGGCTGAAGTGGCTACCACGCTCCATG
GCCAAGAAAAGGCGCAGCAGCGCAGCCCGCGAGATGCCGCTACGCACCCAGCACAGGTGCACCAGGCCGT
CGTCGAAGCGCGCATGCGGAGCTGCCACCAGGTCAGCGCCTAGGTGGCTGGGCGAGATGGCCAACATGAG
CACAAAGTCCCCCTCCAGCGTCACCCAGTCTGGGGGCAGCGGGGTGCCCAGCGGAGGCAGCAGGTGGTCG
GGCGGGCCGCAGGTGGAGGCCCCTACCCGGGCATCAGGGGTGGGAAGTGGGAGCCCAGAGGATGGGGGAA
TTACGGGGGCCCCTTCGGAGACGGGTGAGTG
